>Addgene plasmid #242813 | FUGW-EGFP-mPkm2-T328A | addgene full sequence | sequence record 491275 | Addgene NGS Result
GGCCTCCGCGCCGGGTTTTGGCGCCTCCCGCGGGCGCCCCCCTCCTCACGGCGAGCGCTGCCACGTCAGA
CGAAGGGCGCAGCGAGCGTCCTGATCCTTCCGCCCGGACGCTCAGGACAGCGGCCCGCTGCTCATAAGAC
TCGGCCTTAGAACCCCAGTATCAGCAGAAGGACATTTTAGGACGGGACTTGGGTGACTCTAGGGCACTGG
TTTTCTTTCCAGAGAGCGGAACAGGCGAGGAAAAGTAGTCCCTTCTCGGCGATTCTGCGGAGGGATCTCC
GTGGGGCGGTGAACGCCGATGATTATATAAGGACGCGCCGGGTGTGGCACAGCTAGTTCCGTCGCAGCCG
GGATTTGGGTCGCGGTTCTTGTTTGTGGATCGCTGTGATCGTCACTTGGTGAGTAGCGGGCTGCTGGGCT
GGCCGGGGCTTTCGTGGCCGCCGGGCCGCTCGGTGGGACGGAAGCGTGTGGAGAGACCGCCAAGGGCTGT
AGTCTGGGTCCGCGAGCAAGGTTGCCCTGAACTGGGGGTTGGGGGGAGCGCAGCAAAATGGCGGCTGTTC
CCGAGTCTTGAATGGAAGACGCTTGTGAGGCGGGCTGTGAGGTCGTTGAAACAAGGTGGGGGGCATGGTG
GGCGGCAAGAACCCAAGGTCTTGAGGCCTTCGCTAATGCGGGAAAGCTCTTATTCGGGTGAGATGGGCTG
GGGCACCATCTGGGGACCCTGACGTGAAGTTTGTCACTGACTGGAGAACTCGGTTTGTCGTCTGTTGCGG
GGGCGGCAGTTATGGCGGTGCCGTTGGGCAGTGCACCCGTACCTTTGGGAGCGCGCGCCCTCGTCGTGTC
GTGACGTCACCCGTTCTGTTGGCTTATAATGCAGGGTGGGGCCACCTGCCGGTAGGTGTGCGGTAGGCTT
TTCTCCGTCGCAGGACGCAGGGTTCGGGCCTAGGGTAGGCTCTCCTGAATCGACAGGCGCCGGACCTCTG
GTGAGGGGAGGGATAAGTGAGGCGTCAGTTTCTTTGGTCGGTTTTATGTACCTATCTTCTTAAGTAGCTG
AAGCTCCGGTTTTGAACTATGCGCTCGGGGTTGGCGAGTGTGTTTTGTGAAGTTTTTTAGGCACCTTTTG
AAATGTAATCATTTGGGTCAATATGTAATTTTCAGTGTTAGACTAGTAAATTGTCCGCTAAATTCTGGCC
GTTTTTGGCTTTTTTGTTAGACGAAGCTTGGGCTGCAGGTCGACTCTAGAGGATCCCCGGGTACCGGTCG
CCACCATGGTGAGCAAGGGCGAGGAGCTGTTCACCGGGGTGGTGCCCATCCTGGTCGAGCTGGACGGCGA
CGTAAACGGCCACAAGTTCAGCGTGTCCGGCGAGGGCGAGGGCGATGCCACCTACGGCAAGCTGACCCTG
AAGTTCATCTGCACCACCGGCAAGCTGCCCGTGCCCTGGCCCACCCTCGTGACCACCCTGACCTACGGCG
TGCAGTGCTTCAGCCGCTACCCCGACCACATGAAGCAGCACGACTTCTTCAAGTCCGCCATGCCCGAAGG
CTACGTCCAGGAGCGCACCATCTTCTTCAAGGACGACGGCAACTACAAGACCCGCGCCGAGGTGAAGTTC
GAGGGCGACACCCTGGTGAACCGCATCGAGCTGAAGGGCATCGACTTCAAGGAGGACGGCAACATCCTGG
GGCACAAGCTGGAGTACAACTACAACAGCCACAACGTCTATATCATGGCCGACAAGCAGAAGAACGGCAT
CAAGGTGAACTTCAAGATCCGCCACAACATCGAGGACGGCAGCGTGCAGCTCGCCGACCACTACCAGCAG
AACACCCCCATCGGCGACGGCCCCGTGCTGCTGCCCGACAACCACTACCTGAGCACCCAGTCCGCCCTGA
GCAAAGACCCCAACGAGAAGCGCGATCACATGGTCCTGCTGGAGTTCGTGACCGCCGCCGGGATCACTCT
CGGCATGGACGAGCTGTACAAGATGCCGAAGCCACACAGTGAAGCAGGGACTGCCTTCATTCAGACCCAG
CAGCTCCATGCAGCCATGGCTGACACCTTCCTGGAACACATGTGCCGCCTGGACATTGACTCTGCCCCCA
TCACGGCCCGCAACACTGGCATCATTTGTACCATTGGGCCTGCTTCCCGATCTGTGGAGATGCTGAAGGA
GATGATTAAGTCTGGAATGAATGTGGCTCGGCTGAATTTCTCTCATGGAACCCATGAGTACCATGCAGAG
ACCATCAAGAATGTCCGTGAAGCCACAGAAAGCTTTGCATCTGATCCCATTCTCTACCGTCCTGTTGCGG
TGGCTCTGGATACAAAGGGACCTGAGATCCGGACTGGACTCATCAAGGGCAGCGGCACCGCTGAGGTGGA
GCTGAAGAAGGGAGCCACTCTGAAGATCACCCTGGACAACGCTTACATGGAGAAGTGTGACGAGAACATC
CTGTGGCTGGACTACAAGAACATCTGCAAGGTGGTGGAGGTGGGCAGCAAGATCTACGTGGACGATGGGC
TCATCTCACTGCAGGTGAAGGAGAAAGGCGCTGACTTCCTGGTGACGGAGGTGGAGAATGGTGGCTCCTT
GGGCAGCAAGAAGGGCGTGAACCTGCCGGGCGCTGCTGTGGATCTCCCCGCTGTGTCGGAAAAGGACATC
CAGGACCTGAAGTTTGGGGTGGAGCAGGATGTGGACATGGTGTTTGCATCTTTCATCCGCAAGGCAGCCG
ACGTGCATGAAGTCAGGAAGGTGCTGGGAGAGAAGGGCAAGAACATCAAGATCATCAGCAAAATCGAGAA
CCATGAAGGCGTCCGCAGGTTTGATGAGATCTTGGAGGCCAGTGATGGGATCATGGTGGCTCGTGGTGAC
CTGGGCATTGAGATTCCTGCAGAGAAGGTCTTCCTGGCTCAGAAGATGATGATCGGGCGATGCAACCGAG
CTGGGAAGCCTGTCATCTGTGCCGCCCAGATGCTGGAGAGCATGATCAAGAAGCCACGCCCCACCCGTGC
TGAAGGCAGTGATGTGGCCAATGCAGTCCTGGATGGAGCAGACTGCATCATGCTGTCTGGAGAAACAGCC
AAGGGGGACTACCCTCTGGAGGCTGTTCGCATGCAGCACCTGATTGCCCGAGAGGCAGAGGCTGCCATCT
ACCACTTGCAGCTATTCGAGGAACTCCGCCGCCTGGCGCCCATTACCAGCGACCCCACAGAAGCTGCCGC
CGTGGGTGCCGTGGAGGCCTCCTTCAAGTGCTGCAGTGGGGCCATTATCGTGCTCACCAAGTCTGGCAGG
AGTGCTCACCAAGTGGCCAGGTACCGCCCTCGGGCTCCTATCATTGCCGTGACTCGAAATCCCCAGACTG
CTCGCCAGGCCCATCTGTACCGTGGCATCTTCCCTGTGCTGTGTAAGGATGCCGTGCTGAATGCCTGGGC
TGAGGATGTCGACCTTCGTGTAAACTTGGCCATGGATGTTGGCAAGGCCCGAGGCTTCTTCAAGAAGGGA
GATGTGGTCATTGTGCTGACCGGGTGGCGCCCTGGCTCTGGATTCACCAACACCATGCGTGTAGTGCCTG
TACCTTGATAGAATTCGATATCAAGCTTATCGATAATCAACCTCTGGATTACAAAATTTGTGAAAGATTG
ACTGGTATTCTTAACTATGTTGCTCCTTTTACGCTATGTGGATACGCTGCTTTAATGCCTTTGTATCATG
CTATTGCTTCCCGTATGGCTTTCATTTTCTCCTCCTTGTATAAATCCTGGTTGCTGTCTCTTTATGAGGA
GTTGTGGCCCGTTGTCAGGCAACGTGGCGTGGTGTGCACTGTGTTTGCTGACGCAACCCCCACTGGTTGG
GGCATTGCCACCACCTGTCAGCTCCTTTCCGGGACTTTCGCTTTCCCCCTCCCTATTGCCACGGCGGAAC
TCATCGCCGCCTGCCTTGCCCGCTGCTGGACAGGGGCTCGGCTGTTGGGCACTGACAATTCCGTGGTGTT
GTCGGGGAAATCATCGTCCTTTCCTTGGCTGCTCGCCTGTGTTGCCACCTGGATTCTGCGCGGGACGTCC
TTCTGCTACGTCCCTTCGGCCCTCAATCCAGCGGACCTTCCTTCCCGCGGCCTGCTGCCGGCTCTGCGGC
CTCTTCCGCGTCTTCGCCTTCGCCCTCAGACGAGTCGGATCTCCCTTTGGGCCGCCTCCCCGCATCGATA
CCGTCGACCTCGAGACCTAGAAAAACATGGAGCAATCACAAGTAGCAATACAGCAGCTACCAATGCTGAT
TGTGCCTGGCTAGAAGCACAAGAGGAGGAGGAGGTGGGTTTTCCAGTCACACCTCAGGTACCTTTAAGAC
CAATGACTTACAAGGCAGCTGTAGATCTTAGCCACTTTTTAAAAGAAAAGGGGGGACTGGAAGGGCTAAT
TCACTCCCAACGAAGACAAGATATCCTTGATCTGTGGATCTACCACACACAAGGCTACTTCCCTGATTGG
CAGAACTACACACCAGGGCCAGGGATCAGATATCCACTGACCTTTGGATGGTGCTACAAGCTAGTACCAG
TTGAGCAAGAGAAGGTAGAAGAAGCCAATGAAGGAGAGAACACCCGCTTGTTACACCCTGTGAGCCTGCA
TGGGATGGATGACCCGGAGAGAGAAGTATTAGAGTGGAGGTTTGACAGCCGCCTAGCATTTCATCACATG
GCCCGAGAGCTGCATCCGGACTGTACTGGGTCTCTCTGGTTAGACCAGATCTGAGCCTGGGAGCTCTCTG
GCTAACTAGGGAACCCACTGCTTAAGCCTCAATAAAGCTTGCCTTGAGTGCTTCAAGTAGTGTGTGCCCG
TCTGTTGTGTGACTCTGGTAACTAGAGATCCCTCAGACCCTTTTAGTCAGTGTGGAAAATCTCTAGCAGG
GCCCGTTTAAACCCGCTGATCAGCCTCGACTGTGCCTTCTAGTTGCCAGCCATCTGTTGTTTGCCCCTCC
CCCGTGCCTTCCTTGACCCTGGAAGGTGCCACTCCCACTGTCCTTTCCTAATAAAATGAGGAAATTGCAT
CGCATTGTCTGAGTAGGTGTCATTCTATTCTGGGGGGTGGGGTGGGGCAGGACAGCAAGGGGGAGGATTG
GGAAGACAATAGCAGGCATGCTGGGGATGCGGTGGGCTCTATGGCTTCTGAGGCGGAAAGAACCAGCTGG
GGCTCTAGGGGGTATCCCC
[124 nt withheld, positions 5200-5323]
C
[91 nt withheld, positions 5325-5415]
A
[49 nt withheld, positions 5417-5465]
CCTTTGACGTTGGAGTCCACGTTCTTT
[37 nt withheld, positions 5493-5529]
ACCCTATCTCGGTCTATTCTTTTGATTTATAAGGGATTTTGCCGATTTCGGCCTATTGGTTAAAAAATGA
GCTGATTTAACAAAAATTTAACGCGAATTAATTCTGTGGAATGTGTGTCAGTTAGGGTGTGGAAAGTCCC
CAGGCTCCCCAGCAGGCAGAAGTATGCAAAGCATGCATCTCAATTAGTCAGCAACCAGGTGTGGAAAGTC
CCCAGGCTCCCCAGCAGGCAGAAGTATGCAAAGCATGCATCTCAATTAGTCAGCAACCATAGTCCCGCCC
CTAACTCCGCCCATCCCGCCCCTAACTCCGCCCAGTTCCGCCCATTCTCCGCCCCATGGCTGACTAATTT
TTTTTATTTATGCAGAGGCCGAGGCCGCCTCTGCCTCTGAGCTATTCCAGAAGTAGTGAGGAGGCTTTTT
TGGAGGCCTAGGCTTTTGCAAAAAGCTCCCGGGAGCTTGTATATCCATTTTCGGATCTGATCAGCACGTG
TTGACAATTAATCATCGGCATAGTATATCGGCATAGTATAATACGACAAGGTGAGGAACTAAACCATGGC
CAAGTTGACCAGTGCCGTTCCGGTGCTCACCGCGCGCGACGTCGCCGGAGCGGTCGAGTTCTGGACCGAC
CGGCTCGGGTTCTCCCGGGACTTCGTGGAGGACGACTTCGCCGGTGTGGTCCGGGACGACGTGACCCTGT
TCATCAGCGCGGTCCAGGACCAGGTGGTGCCGGACAACACCCTGGCCTGGGTGTGGGTGCGCGGCCTGGA
CGAGCTGTACGCCGAGTGGTCGGAGGTCGTGTCCACGAACTTCCGGGACGCCTCCGGGCCGGCCATGACC
GAGATCGGCGAGCAGCCGTGGGGGCGGGAGTTCGCCCTGCGCGACCCGGCCGGCAACTGCGTGCACTTCG
TGGCCGAGGAGCAGGACTGACACGTGCTACGAGATTTCGATTCCACCGCCGCCTTCTATGAAAGGTTGGG
CTTCGGAATCGTTTTCCGGGACGCCGGCTGGATGATCCTCCAGCGCGGGGATCTCATGCTGGAGTTCTTC
GCCCACCCCAACTTGTTTATTGCAGCTTATAATGGTTACAAATAAAGCAATAGCATCACAAATTTCACAA
ATAAAGCATTTTTTTCACTGCATTCTAGTTGTGGTTTGTCCAAACTCATCAATGTATCTTATCATGTCTG
TATACCGTCGACCTCTAGCTAGAGCTTGGCGTAATCATGGTCATAGCTGTTTCCTGTGTGAAATTGTTAT
CCGCTCACAATTCCACACAACATACGAGCCGGAAGCATAAAGTGTAAAGCCTGGGGTGCCTAATGAGTGA
GCTAACTCACATTAATTGCGTTGCGCTCACTGCCCGCTTTCCAGTCGGGAAACCTGTCGTGCCAGCTGCA
TTAATGAATCGGCCAACGCGCGGGGAGAGGCGGTTTGCGTATTGGGCGCTCTTCCGCTTCCTCGCTCACT
GACTCGCTGCGCTCGGTCGTTCGGCTGCGGCGAGCGGTATCAGCTCACTCAAAGGCGGTAATACGGTTAT
CCACAGAATCAGGGGATAACGCAGGAAAGAACATGTGAGCAAAAGGCCAGCAAAAGGCCAGGAACCGTAA
AAAGGCCGCGTTGCTGGCGTTTTTCCATAGGCTCCGCCCCCCTGACGAGCATCACAAAAATCGACGCTCA
AGTCAGAGGTGGCGAAACCCGACAGGACTATAAAGATACCAGGCGTTTCCCCCTGGAAGCTCCCTCGTGC
GCTCTCCTGTTCCGACCCTGCCGCTTACCGGATACCTGTCCGCCTTTCTCCCTTCGGGAAGCGTGGCGCT
TTCTCATAGCTCACGCTGTAGGTATCTCAGTTCGGTGTAGGTCGTTCGCTCCAAGCTGGGCTGTGTGCAC
GAACCCCCCGTTCAGCCCGACCGCTGCGCCTTATCCGGTAACTATCGTCTTGAGTCCAACCCGGTAAGAC
ACGACTTATCGCCACTGGCAGCAGCCACTGGTAACAGGATTAGCAGAGCGAGGTATGTAGGCGGTGCTAC
AGAGTTCTTGAAGTGGTGGCCTAACTACGGCTACACTAGAAGAACAGTATTTGGTATCTGCGCTCTGCTG
AAGCCAGTTACCTTCGGAAAAAGAGTTGGTAGCTCTTGATCCGGCAAACAAACCACCGCTGGTAGCGGTG
GTTTTTTTGTTTGCAAGCAGCAGATTACGCGCAGAAAAAAAGGATCTCAAGAAGATCCTTTGATCTTTTC
TACGGGGTCTGACGCTCAGTGGAACGAAAACTCACGTTAAGGGATTTTGGTCATGAGATTATCAAAAAGG
ATCTTCACCTAGATCCTTTTAAATTAAAAATGAAGTTTTAAATCAATCTAAAGTATATATGAGTAAACTT
GGTCTGACAGTTACCAATGCTTAATCAGTGAGGCACCTATCTCAGCGATCTGTCTATTTCGTTCATCCAT
AGTTGCCTGACTCCCCGTCGTGTAGATAACTACGATACGGGAGGGCTTACCATCTGGCCCCAGTGCTGCA
ATGATACCGCGAGACCCACGCTCACCGGCTCCAGATTTATCAGCAATAAACCAGCCAGCCGGAAGGGCCG
AGCGCAGAAGTGGTCCTGCAACTTTATCCGCCTCCATCCAGTCTATTAATTGTTGCCGGGAAGCTAGAGT
AAGTAGTTCGCCAGTTAATAGTTTGCGCAACGTTGTTGCCATTGCTACAGGCATCGTGGTGTCACGCTCG
TCGTTTGGTATGGCTTCATTCAGCTCCGGTTCCCAACGATCAAGGCGAGTTACATGATCCCCCATGTTGT
GCAAAAAAGCGGTTAGCTCCTTCGGTCCTCCGATCGTTGTCAGAAGTAAGTTGGCCGCAGTGTTATCACT
CATGGTTATGGCAGCACTGCATAATTCTCTTACTGTCATGCCATCCGTAAGATGCTTTTCTGTGACTGGT
GAGTACTCAACCAAGTCATTCTGAGAATAGTGTATGCGGCGACCGAGTTGCTCTTGCCCGGCGTCAATAC
GGGATAATACCGCGCCACATAGCAGAACTTTAAAAGTGCTCATCATTGGAAAACGTTCTTCGGGGCGAAA
ACTCTCAAGGATCTTACCGCTGTTGAGATCCAGTTCGATGTAACCCACTCGTGCACCCAACTGATCTTCA
GCATCTTTTACTTTCACCAGCGTTTCTGGGTGAGCAAAAACAGGAAGGCAAAATGCCGCAAAAAAGGGAA
TAAGGGCGACACGGAAATGTTGAATACTCATACTCTTCCTTTTTCAATATTATTGAAGCATTTATCAGGG
TTATTGTCTCATGAGCGGATACATATTTGAATGTATTTAGAAAAATAAACAAATAGGGGTTCCGCGCACA
TTTCCCCGAAAAGTGCCACCTGACGTCGACGGATCGGGAGATCTCCCGATCCCCTATGGTGCACTCTCAG
TACAATCTGCTCTGATGCCGCATAGTTAAGCCAGTATCTGCTCCCTGCTTGTGTGTTGGAGGTCGCTGAG
TAGTGCGCGAGCAAAATTTAAGCTACAACAAGGCAAGGCTTGACCGACAATTGCATGAAGAATCTGCTTA
GGGTTAGGCGTTTTGCGCTGCTTCGCGATGTACGGGCCAGATATACGCGTTGACATTGATTATTGACTAG
TTATTAATAGTAATCAATTACGGGGTCATTAGTTCATAGCCCATATATGGAGTTCCGCGTTACATAACTT
ACGGTAAATGGCCCGCCTGGCTGACCGCCCAACGACCCCCGCCCATTGACGTCAATAATGACGTATGTTC
CCATAGTAACGCCAATAGGGACTTTCCATTGACGTCAATGGGTGGAGTATTTACGGTAAACTGCCCACTT
GGCAGTACATCAAGTGTATCATATGCCAAGTACGCCCCCTATTGACGTCAATGACGGTAAATGGCCCGCC
TGGCATTATGCCCAGTACATGACCTTATGGGACTTTCCTACTTGGCAGTACATCTACGTATTAGTCATCG
CTATTACCATGGTGATGCGGTTTTGGCAGTACATCAATGGGCGTGGATAGCGGTTTGACTCACGGGGATT
TCCAAGTCTCCACCCCATTGACGTCAATGGGAGTTTGTTTTGGCACCAAAATCAACGGGACTTTCCAAAA
TGTCGTAACAACTCCGCCCCATTGACGCAAATGGGCGGTAGGCGTGTACGGTGGGAGGTCTATATAAGCA
GCGCGTTTTGCCTGTACTGGGTCTCTCTGGTTAGACCAGATCTGAGCCTGGGAGCTCTCTGGCTAACTAG
GGAACCCACTGCTTAAGCCTCAATAAAGCTTGCCTTGAGTGCTTCAAGTAGTGTGTGCCCGTCTGTTGTG
TGACTCTGGTAACTAGAGATCCCTCAGACCCTTTTAGTCAGTGTGGAAAATCTCTAGCAGTGGCGCCCGA
ACAGGGACTTGAAAGCGAAAGGGAAACCAGAGGAGCTCTCTCGACGCAGGACTCGGCTTGCTGAAGCGCG
CACGGCAAGAGGCGAGGGGCGGCGACTGGTGAGTACGCCAAAAATTTTGACTAGCGGAGGCTAGAAGGAG
AGAGATGGGTGCGAGAGCGTCAGTATTAAGCGGGGGAGAATTAGATCGCGATGGGAAAAAATTCGGTTAA
GGCCAGGGGGAAAGAAAAAATATAAATTAAAACATATAGTATGGGCAAGCAGGGAGCTAGAACGATTCGC
AGTTAATCCTGGCCTGTTAGAAACATCAGAAGGCTGTAGACAAATACTGGGACAGCTACAACCATCCCTT
CAGACAGGATCAGAAGAACTTAGATCATTATATAATACAGTAGCAACCCTCTATTGTGTGCATCAAAGGA
TAGAGATAAAAGACACCAAGGAAGCTTTAGACAAGATAGAGGAAGAGCAAAACAAAAGTAAGACCACCGC
ACAGCAAGCGGCCGCTGATCTTCAGACCTGGAGGAGGAGATATGAGGGACAATTGGAGAAGTGAATTATA
TAAATATAAAGTAGTAAAAATTGAACCATTAGGAGTAGCACCCACCAAGGCAAAGAGAAGAGTGGTGCAG
AGAGAAAAAAGAGCAGTGGGAATAGGAGCTTTGTTCCTTGGGTTCTTGGGAGCAGCAGGAAGCACTATGG
GCGCAGCGTCAATGACGCTGACGGTACAGGCCAGACAATTATTGTCTGGTATAGTGCAGCAGCAGAACAA
TTTGCTGAGGGCTATTGAGGCGCAACAGCATCTGTTGCAACTCACAGTCTGGGGCATCAAGCAGCTCCAG
GCAAGAATCCTGGCTGTGGAAAGATACCTAAAGGATCAACAGCTCCTGGGGATTTGGGGTTGCTCTGGAA
AACTCATTTGCACCACTGCTGTGCCTTGGAATGCTAGTTGGAGTAATAAATCTCTGGAACAGATTTGGAA
TCACACGACCTGGATGGAGTGGGACAGAGAAATTAACAATTACACAAGCTTAATACACTCCTTAATTGAA
GAATCGCAAAACCAGCAAGAAAAGAATGAACAAGAATTATTGGAATTAGATAAATGGGCAAGTTTGTGGA
ATTGGTTTAACATAACAAATTGGCTGTGGTATATAAAATTATTCATAATGATAGTAGGAGGCTTGGTAGG
TTTAAGAATAGTTTTTGCTGTACTTTCTATAGTGAATAGAGTTAGGCAGGGATATTCACCATTATCGTTT
CAGACCCACCTCCCAACCCCGAGGGGACCCGACAGGCCCGAAGGAATAGAAGAAGAAGGTGGAGAGAGAG
ACAGAGACAGATCCATTCGATTAGTGAACGGATCGGCACTGCGTGCGCCAATTCTGCAGACAAATGGCAG
TATTCATCCACAATTTTAAAAGAAAAGGGGGGATTGGGGGGTACAGTGCAGGGGAAAGAATAGTAGACAT
AATAGCAACAGACATACAAACTAAAGAATTACAAAAACAAATTACAAAAATTCAAAATTTTCGGGTTTAT
TACAGGGACAGCAGAGATCCAGTTTGGTTAATTAACCCGTGTCGGCTCCAGATCT
Features (pLannotate 1.2.2; 32 found; start..end, strand, type, name):
      1..1212    +  promoter       UbC promoter: human ubiquitin C promoter
   1223..1256    -  misc_feature   MCS (fragment): pUC18/19 multiple cloning site
   1266..1982    +  CDS            EGFP: EGFP is a basic (constitutively fluorescent) green fluorescent protein published in 1996, derived from Aequorea victoria. It is reported to be a rapidly-maturing weak dimer with moderate acid sensitivity.
   1983..3575    +  CDS            Pkm: KPYM_MOUSE - Also known as Pk3, Pkm2, Pykm. Experimental evidence at protein level: Swiss-Prot protein existence level 1. Glycolytic enzyme that catalyzes the transfer of a phosphoryl group from phosphoenolpyruvate (PEP) to ADP, generating ATP (By similarity). The ratio between the highly active tetrameric form and nearly inactive dimeric form determines whether glucose carbons are channeled to biosynthetic processes or used for glycolytic ATP production (By similarity). The transition between the 2 forms contributes to the control of glycolysis and is important for tumor cell proliferation an
   3581..3605    +  misc_feature   MCS (fragment): pBluescript multiple cloning site
   3605..4193    +  misc_feature   WPRE: woodchuck hepatitis virus posttranscriptional regulatory element
   4130..4711    +  CDS            nef (fragment): NEF_HV1H2 - Experimental evidence at protein level: Swiss-Prot protein existence level 1. Extracellular Nef protein targets CD4(+) T-lymphocytes for apoptosis by interacting with CXCR4 surface receptors. From Human immunodeficiency virus type 1 group M subtype B (isolate HXB2) (HIV-1).
   4718..4898    +  LTR            5' LTR (truncated): truncated 5' long terminal repeat (LTR) from HIV-1
   4930..5154    +  polyA_signal   bGH poly(A) signal: bovine growth hormone polyadenylation signal
   5158..5179    +  promoter       SV40 promoter (fragment): SV40 enhancer and early promoter
   5200..5628    +  rep_origin     f1 ori (sequence partly withheld): f1 bacteriophage origin of replication; arrow indicates direction of (+) strand synthesis
   5642..5971    +  promoter       SV40 promoter: SV40 enhancer and early promoter
   6019..6066    +  promoter       EM7 promoter: synthetic bacterial promoter&nbsp
   6085..6459    +  CDS            BleoR: antibiotic-binding protein; Sh ble from Streptoalloteichus hindustanus; confers resistance to bleomycin, phleomycin, and Zeocin™
   6469..6594    +  CDS            ble (fragment): BLE_KLEPN - Experimental evidence at protein level: Swiss-Prot protein existence level 1. Binding protein with a strong affinity to the bleomycin family of antibiotics. Binds to CL990; an antimitotic-antibiotic compound. From Klebsiella pneumoniae.
   6589..6710    +  polyA_signal   SV40 poly(A) signal: SV40 polyadenylation signal
   6781..6803    -  protein_bind   lac operator (fragment): The lac repressor binds to the lac operator to inhibit transcription in E. coli. This inhibition can be relieved by adding lactose or isopropyl-β-D-thiogalactopyranoside (IPTG). lac repressor encoded by lacI
   6807..6837    -  promoter       lac promoter: promoter for the E. coli lac operon
   6852..6873    -  protein_bind   CAP binding site: CAP binding activates transcription in the presence of cAMP. E. coli catabolite activator protein
   6886..6978    -  CDS            lacI (fragment): lac repressor; lacI; The lac repressor binds to the lac operator to inhibit transcription in E. coli. This inhibition can be relieved by adding lactose or isopropyl-β-D-thiogalactopyranoside (IPTG).
   7161..7749    -  rep_origin     ori: high-copy-number ColE1/pMB1/pBR322/pUC origin of replication
   7920..8780    -  CDS            AmpR: β-lactamase; bla; confers resistance to ampicillin, carbenicillin, and related antibiotics
   8781..8885    -  promoter       AmpR promoter: bla
   8944..8996    -  misc_feature   bom (fragment): basis of mobility region from pBR322
   9151..9530    +  enhancer       CMV enhancer: human cytomegalovirus immediate early enhancer
   9531..9730    +  promoter       CMV promoter: human cytomegalovirus (CMV) immediate early promoter
   9748..9928    +  LTR            5' LTR (truncated): truncated 5' long terminal repeat (LTR) from HIV-1
   9975..10100   +  misc_feature   HIV-1 Ψ: packaging signal of human immunodeficiency virus type 1
  10084..10447   +  CDS            HIV-1 gag (fragment): gag protein from human immunodeficiency virus 1; gag
  10593..10826   +  misc_feature   RRE: The Rev response element (RRE) of HIV-1 allows for Rev-dependent mRNA export from the nucleus to the cytoplasm.
  11203..11303   +  CDS            Rev (fragment): human immunodeficiency virus 1 (HIV-1) Rev protein; rev; enhances nuclear export of unspliced and incompletely spliced viral mRNAs
  11353..11470   +  misc_feature   cPPT/CTS: central polypurine tract and central termination sequence of HIV-1
