>Addgene plasmid #242813 | FUGW-EGFP-mPkm2-T328A Sequencing Result | analyzer sequence | sequence record 486775
CTGGGTACCGGGCCCCCCCTCGAGGTCGACGGTATCGATAAGCTTGATATCCACTGTGGAATTCGGCCCT
TTCAAGGTACAGGCACTACACGCATGGTGTTGGTGAATCCAGAGCCAGGGCGCCACCCGGTCAGCACAAT
GACCACATCTCCCTTCTTGAAGAAGCCTCGGGCCTTGCCAACATCCATGGCCAAGTTTACACGAAGGTCG
ACATCCTCAGCCCAGGCATTCAGCACGGCATCCTTACACAGCACAGGGAAGATGCCACGGTACAGATGGG
CCTGGCGAGCAGTCTGGGGATTTCGAGTCACGGCAATGATAGGAGCCCGAGGGCGGTACCTGGCCACTTG
GTGAGCACTCCTGCCAGACTTGGTGAGCACGATAATGGCCCCACTGCAGCACTTGAAGGAGGCCTCCACG
GCACCCACGGCGGCAGCTTCTGTGGGGTCGCTGGTAATGGGCGCCAGGCGGCGGAGTTCCTCGAATAGCT
GCAAGTGGTAGATGGCAGCCTCTGCCTCTCGGGCAATCAGGTGCTGCATGCGAACAGCCTCCAGAGGGTA
GTCCCCCTTGGCTGTTTCTCCAGACAGCATGATGCAGTCTGCTCCATCCAGGACTGCATTGGCCACATCA
CTGCCTTCAGCACGGGTGGGGCGTGGCTTCTTGATCATGCTCTCCAGCATCTGGGCGGCACAGATGACAG
GCTTCCCAGCTCGGTTGCATCGCCCGATCATCATCTTCTGAGCCAGGAAGACCTTCTCTGCAGGAATCTC
AATGCCCAGGTCACCACGAGCCACCATGATCCCATCACTGGCCTCCAAGATCTCATCAAACCTGCGGACG
CCTTCATGGTTCTCGATTTTGCTGATGATCTTGATGTTCTTGCCCTTCTCTCCCAGCACCTTCCTGACTT
CATGCACGTCGGCTGCCTTGCGGATGAAAGATGCAAACACCATGTCCACATCCTGCTCCACCCCAAACTT
CAGGTCCTGGATGTCCTTTTCCGACACAGCGGGGAGATCCACAGCAGCGCCCGGCAGGTTCACGCCCTTC
TTGCTGCCCAAGGAGCCACCATTCTCCACCTCCGTCACCAGGAAGTCAGCGCCTTTCTCCTTCACCTGCA
GTGAGATGAGCCCATCGTCCACGTAGATCTTGCTGCCCACCTCCACCACCTTGCAGATGTTCTTGTAGTC
CAGCCACAGGATGTTCTCGTCACACTTCTCCATGTAAGCGTTGTCCAGGGTGATCTTCAGAGTGGCTCCC
TTCTTCAGCTCCACCTCAGCGGTGCCGCTGCCCTTGATGAGTCCAGTCCGGATCTCAGGTCCCTTTGTAT
CCAGAGCCACCGCAACAGGACGGTAGAGAATGGGATCAGATGCAAAGCTTTCTGTGGCTTCACGGACATT
CTTGATGGTCTCTGCATGGTACTCATGGGTTCCATGAGAGAAATTCAGCCGAGCCACATTCATTCCAGAC
TTAATCATCTCCTTCAGCATCTCCACAGATCGGGAAGCAGGCCCAATGGTACAAATGATGCCAGTGTTGC
GGGCCGTGATGGGGGCAGAGTCAATGTCCAGGCGGCACATGTGTTCCAGGAAGGTGTCAGCCATGGCTGC
ATGGAGCTGCTGGGTCTGAATGAAGGCAGTCCCTGCTTCACTGTGTGGCTTCGGCATAAGGGCGAATTCC
ACATTGGTCGCTGCAGCCCGGGGGATCCACTAGTTCTAGAGCGGCCGCACCGCGGGAGCTCCAATTCGCC
CTATAGTGAGTCGTATTACGCGCGCTCACTGGCCGTCGTTTTACAACGTCGTGACTGGGAAAACCCTGGC
GTTACCCAACTTAATCGCCTTGCAGCACATCCCCCTTTCGCCAGCTGGCGTAATAGCGAAGAGGCCCGCA
CCGATTAAATTTTGGTCATGAGATTATCAAAAAGGATCTTCACCTAGATCCTTTTAAATTAAAAATGAAG
TTTTAAATCAATCTAAAGTATATATGAGTAAACTTGGTCTGACAGTCAGAAGAACTCGTCAAGAAGGCGA
TAGAAGGCGATGCGCTGCGAATCGGGAGCGGCGATACCGTAAAGCACGAGGAAGCGGTCAGCCCATTCGC
CGCCAAGTTCTTCAGCAATATCACGGGTAGCCAACGCTATGTCCTGATAGCGGTCCGCCACACCCAGCCG
GCCACAGTCGATGAATCCAGAAAAGCGGCCATTTTCCACCATGATATTCGGCAAGCAGGCATCGCCATGG
GTCACGACGAGATCCTCGCCGTCGGGCATGCTCGCCTTGAGCCTGGCGAACAGTTCGGCTGGCGCGAGCC
CCTGATGTTCTTCGTCCAGATCATCCTGATCGACAAGACCGGCTTCCATCCGAGTACGTGCTCGCTCGAT
GCGATGTTTCGCTTGGTGGTCGAATGGGCAGGTAGCCGGATCAAGCGTATGCAGCCGCCGCATTGCATCA
GCCATGATGGATACTTTCTCGGCAGGAGCAAGGTGAGATGACAGGAGATCCTGCCCCGGCACTTCGCCCA
ATAGCAGCCAGTCCCTTCCCGCTTCAGTGACAACGTCGAGCACAGCTGCGCAAGGAACGCCCGTCGTGGC
CAGCCACGATAGCCGCGCTGCCTCGTCTTGCAGTTCATTCAGGGCACCGGACAGGTCGGTCTTGACAAAA
AGAACCGGGCGCCCCTGCGCTGACAGCCGGAACACGGCGGCATCAGAGCAGCCGATTGTCTGTTGTGCCC
AGTCATAGCCGAATAGCCTCTCCACCCAAGCGGCCGGAGAACCTGCGTGCAATCCATCTTGTTCAATCAT
TAGTGTCCTTACCAATGCTTAATCAGTGAGGCACCTATCTCAGCGATCTGTCTATTTCGTTCATCCATAG
TTGCCTGACTCCCCGTCGTGTAGATAACTACGATACGGGAGGGCTTACCATCTGGCCCCAGTGCTGCAAT
GATACCGCGAGACCCACGCTCACCGGCTCCAGATTTATCAGCAATAAACCAGCCAGCCGGAAGGGCCGAG
CGCAGAAGTGGTCCTGCAACTTTATCCGCCTCCATCCAGTCTATTAATTGTTGCCGGGAAGCTAGAGTAA
GTAGTTCGCCAGTTAATAGTTTGCGCAACGTTGTTGCCATTGCTACAGGCATCGTGGTGTCACGCTCGTC
GTTTGGTATGGCTTCATTCAGCTCCGGTTCCCAACGATCAAGGCGAGTTACATGATCCCCCATGTTGTGC
AAAAAAGCGGTTAGCTCCTTCGGTCCTCCGATCGTTGTCAGAAGTAAGTTGGCCGCAGTGTTATCACTCA
TGGTTATGGCAGCACTGCATAATTCTCTTACTGTCATGCCATCCGTAAGATGCTTTTCTGTGACTGGTGA
GTACTCAACCAAGTCATTCTGAGAATAGTGTATGCGGCGACCGAGTTGCTCTTGCCCGGCGTCAATACGG
GATAATACCGCGCCACATAGCAGAACTTTAAAAGTGCTCATCATTGGAAAACGTTCTTCGGGGCGAAAAC
TCTCAAGGATCTTACCGCTGTTGAGATCCAGTTCGATGTAACCCACTCGTGCACCCAACTGATCTTCAGC
ATCTTTTACTTTCACCAGCGTTTCTGGGTGAGCAAAAACAGGAAGGCAAAATGCCGCAAAAAAGGGAATA
AGGGCGACACGGAAATGTTGAATACTCATACTCTTCCTTTTTCAATATTATTGAAGCATTTATCAGGGTT
ATTGTCTCATGAGCGGATACATATTTGAATGTATTTAGAAAAATAAACAAATAGGGGTTCCGCGCACATT
TCCCCGAAAAGTGCCACCTTAATCGCCCTTCCCAACAGTTGCGCAGCCTGAATGGCGAATGGG
[124 nt withheld, positions 3844-3967]
C
[91 nt withheld, positions 3969-4059]
A
[49 nt withheld, positions 4061-4109]
CCTTTGACGTTGGAGTCCACGTTCTTT
[37 nt withheld, positions 4137-4173]
ACCCTATCTCGGTCTATTCTTTTGATTTACAGTTAATTAAAGGGAACAAAAGCTGGCATGTACCGTTCGT
ATAGCATACATTATACGAACGGTACGCTCCAATTCGCCCTTTAATTAACTGTTCCAACTTTCACCATAAT
GAAATAAGATCACTACCGGGCGTATTTTTTGAGTTGTCGAGATTTTCAGGAGCTAAGGAAGCTAAAATGG
AGAAAAAAATCACTGGATATACCACCGAGTACTGCGATGAGTGGCAGGGCGGGGCGTAATTTTTTTAAGG
CAGTTATTGGTGCCCTTAAACGCCTGGTTGCTACGCCTGAATAAGTGATAATAAGCGGATGAATGGCAGA
AATTCGAAAGCAAATTCGACCCGGTCGTCGGTTCAGGGCAGGGTCGTTAAATAGCCGCTTATGTCTATTG
CTGGTTTACCGGTTTATTGACTACCGGAAGCAGTGTGACCGTGTGCTTCTCAAATGCCTGAGGCCAGTTT
GCTCAGGCTCTCCCCGTGGAGGTAATAATTGACGATATGATCCTTTTTTTCTGATCAAAAAGGATCTAGG
TGAAGATCCTTTTTGATAATCTCATGACCAAAATCCCTTAACGTGAGTTTTCGTTCCACTGAGCGTCAGA
CCCCGTAGAAAAGATCAAAGGATCTTCTTGAGATCCTTTTTTTCTGCGCGTAATCTGCTGCTTGCAAACA
AAAAAACCACCGCTACCAGCGGTGGTTTGTTTGCCGGATCAAGAGCTACCAACTCTTTTTCCGAAGGTAA
CTGGCTTCAGCAGAGCGCAGATACCAAATACTGTTCTTCTAGTGTAGCCGTAGTTAGGCCACCACTTCAA
GAACTCTGTAGCACCGCCTACATACCTCGCTCTGCTAATCCTGTTACCAGTGGCTGCTGCCAGTGGCGAT
AAGTCGTGTCTTACCGGGTTGGACTCAAGACGATAGTTACCGGATAAGGCGCAGCGGTCGGGCTGAACGG
GGGGTTCGTGCACACAGCCCAGCTTGGAGCGAACGACCTACACCGAACTGAGATACCTACAGCGTGAGCT
ATGAGAAAGCGCCACGCTTCCCGAAGGGAGAAAGGCGGACAGGTATCCGGTAAGCGGCAGGGTCGGAACA
GGAGAGCGCACGAGGGAGCTTCCAGGGGGAAACGCCTGGTATCTTTATAGTCCTGTCGGGTTTCGCCACC
TCTGACTTGAGCGTCGATTTTTGTGATGCTCGTCAGGGGGGCGGAGCCTATGGAAAAACGCCAGCAACGC
GGCCTTTTTACGGTTCCTGGCCTTTTGCTGGCCTTTTGCTCACATGTTCTTTCCTGCGTTATCCCCTGAT
TCTGTGGATAACCGTATTACCGCCTTTGAGTGAGCTGATACCGCTCGCCGCAGCCGAACGACCGAGCGCA
GCGAGTCAGTGAGCGAGGAAGCGGAAGAGCGCCCAATACGCAAACCGCCTCTCCCCGCGCGTTGGCCGAT
TCATTAATGCAGCTGGCACGACAGGTTTCCCGACTGGAAAGCGGGCAGTGAGCGCAACGCAATTAATGTG
AGTTAGCTCACTCATTAGGCACCCCAGGCTTTACACTTTATGCTCCCGGCTCGTATGTTGTGTGGAATTG
TGAGCGGATAACAATTTCACACAGGAAACAGCTATGACCATGATTACGCCAAGCGCGCAATTAACCCTCA
CTAAAGGGAACAAAAG
Features (pLannotate 1.2.2; 20 found; start..end, strand, type, name):
      4..51      -  misc_feature   MCS (fragment): pBluescript multiple cloning site
     75..1667    -  CDS            Pkm: KPYM_MOUSE - Also known as Pk3, Pkm2, Pykm. Experimental evidence at protein level: Swiss-Prot protein existence level 1. Glycolytic enzyme that catalyzes the transfer of a phosphoryl group from phosphoenolpyruvate (PEP) to ADP, generating ATP (By similarity). The ratio between the highly active tetrameric form and nearly inactive dimeric form determines whether glucose carbons are channeled to biosynthetic processes or used for glycolytic ATP production (By similarity). The transition between the 2 forms contributes to the control of glycolysis and is important for tumor cell proliferation an
   1691..1728    -  misc_feature   MCS (fragment): pBluescript multiple cloning site
   1750..1768    -  promoter       T7 promoter: promoter for bacteriophage T7 RNA polymerase
   1776..1895    +  CDS            lacZα (fragment): LacZα fragment of β-galactosidase; lacZ fragment
   2006..2800    -  CDS            NeoR/KanR: aminoglycoside phosphotransferase from Tn5; aph(3')-II (or nptII); confers resistance to neomycin, kanamycin, and G418 (Geneticin®)
   2809..3669    -  CDS            AmpR: β-lactamase; bla; confers resistance to ampicillin, carbenicillin, and related antibiotics
   3670..3774    -  promoter       AmpR promoter: bla
   3802..3839    +  CDS            lacZα (fragment): LacZα fragment of β-galactosidase; lacZ fragment
   3844..4202    +  rep_origin     f1 ori (sequence partly withheld): f1 bacteriophage origin of replication; arrow indicates direction of (+) strand synthesis
   4234..4267    +  protein_bind   lox71/66: loxP double mutant with a low affinity for Cre recombinase (Araki et al., 2010). Cre recombinase
   4294..4379    +  promoter       cat promoter (fragment): promoter of the E. coli cat gene encoding chloramphenicol acetyltransferase
   4380..4410    +  CDS            CmR (fragment): chloramphenicol acetyltransferase; cat; confers resistance to chloramphenicol
   4411..4442    +  CDS            CmR (fragment): chloramphenicol acetyltransferase; cat; confers resistance to chloramphenicol
   4831..5419    +  rep_origin     ori: high-copy-number ColE1/pMB1/pBR322/pUC origin of replication
   5602..5694    +  CDS            lacI (fragment): lac repressor; lacI; The lac repressor binds to the lac operator to inhibit transcription in E. coli. This inhibition can be relieved by adding lactose or isopropyl-β-D-thiogalactopyranoside (IPTG).
   5707..5728    +  protein_bind   CAP binding site: CAP binding activates transcription in the presence of cAMP. E. coli catabolite activator protein
   5743..5773    +  promoter       lac promoter: promoter for the E. coli lac operon
   5781..5797    +  protein_bind   lac operator: The lac repressor binds to the lac operator to inhibit transcription in E. coli. This inhibition can be relieved by adding lactose or isopropyl-β-D-thiogalactopyranoside (IPTG). lac repressor encoded by lacI
   5842..5860    +  promoter       T3 promoter: promoter for bacteriophage T3 RNA polymerase
