[The description below was written by a language model from this plasmid's Addgene catalogue record and pLannotate feature annotations shown in this document.]
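Description:
FUGW-EGFP-mPkm2-T328A is an 11.5 kb HIV-1-based lentiviral transfer plasmid built on the FUGW backbone. It is designed to deliver a fluorescently tagged mutant of mouse pyruvate kinase M2 into mammalian cells. It is propagated in E. coli through a high-copy ColE1/pUC origin with ampicillin selection (AmpR). An f1 origin is also present, along with an SV40/EM7-driven BleoR cassette outside the viral genome that could confer Zeocin resistance. The recorded growth strain is a recombination-limiting host, which is usual for plasmids carrying repeated LTR sequences.

Viral genomic RNA is transcribed from a CMV enhancer/promoter fused to a truncated 5' LTR. This is followed by the Ψ packaging signal with a gag fragment, the RRE for Rev-dependent nuclear export, and the cPPT/CTS, which aids nuclear import of the reverse-transcribed genome. Within the proviral region, the human ubiquitin C promoter drives a single open reading frame in which EGFP is fused directly to the N-terminus of mouse Pkm (about 1.6 kb) carrying the T328A substitution. A WPRE downstream enhances transcript stability and expression, and the unit ends with a truncated 3' LTR and a bGH polyadenylation signal. Packaging functions must be supplied in trans.

The construct allows stable, broadly active expression of the alanine mutant, with green fluorescence marking transduced cells and the fusion protein. The associated work concerns metabolic defects in a mouse model of ataxia-telangiectasia, but the record does not state the functional effect of T328A. A second 5.9 kb sequencing record shows the Pkm coding sequence in a pBluescript-like cloning vector with AmpR and NeoR/KanR rather than the lentiviral backbone. It appears to represent a different plasmid, possibly a cloning intermediate, though the record does not say.
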