Addgene plasmid #242813: FUGW-EGFP-mPkm2-T328A
Purpose: Lentiviral vector expressing mouse Pkm2-T328A mutant tagged with an N-terminal EGFP
Depositing lab: Ronald Hart. Depositing organization: Rutgers, The State University of New Jersey. Publication: Alpha-ketoglutarate mitigates insulin resistance and metabolic inflexibility in a mouse model of Ataxia-Telangiectasia. Sun JK, Hart RP, Herrup K, Peng AZ, Wong GC, Wu D, Kwan KM, Chow KH. Nat Commun. 2025 Oct 21;16(1):9312. doi: 10.1038/s41467-025-64360-8. PubMed 41120320.
Backbone
  Vector backbone: FUGW
  Backbone size w/o insert (bp): 9221
  Total vector size (bp): 11534
  Vector type: Lentiviral
Growth in bacteria
  Bacterial resistance: Ampicillin, 100 μg/mL
  Growth temperature: 30°C
  Growth strain: NEB Stable
  Copy number: Unknown
Gene/Insert
  Gene/Insert name: pyruvate kinase, muscle (alt name: Pkm2)
  Species: M. musculus (mouse)
  Insert size (bp): 1596
  Mutation: T328A
  Entrez Gene: Pkm (a.k.a. Pk-2, Pk-3, Pk3, Pkm2)
  Promoter: Ubiquitin C
  Tag / fusion protein: EGFP (N terminal on backbone)
  Cloning method: Gibson Cloning
  Sequencing primers: 5′ TGAAGCTCCGGTTTTGAACT
Terms and licenses: Academic/Nonprofit Terms; Industry Terms: Not Available to Industry
How to cite: FUGW-EGFP-mPkm2-T328A was a gift from Ronald Hart (Addgene plasmid # 242813 ; http://n2t.net/addgene:242813 ; RRID:Addgene_242813)
